Addgene plasmid #205538: pFH2.30_Gag-MCP-dpol-T2A-eGFP
Purpose: Express HIV Gag-MCP-dpol-T2A-eGFP
Depositing lab: Michael Elowitz. Depositing organization: California Institute of Technology. Publication: Engineering RNA export for measurement and manipulation of living cells. Horns F, Martinez JA, Fan C, Haque M, Linton JM, Tobin V, Santat L, Maggiolo AO, Bjorkman PJ, Lois C, Elowitz MB. Cell. 2023 Jul 10:S0092-8674(23)00689-X. doi: 10.1016/j.cell.2023.06.013. PubMed 37437570.
Backbone
  Vector backbone: pcDNA3.1
  Vector type: Mammalian Expression
  Selectable markers: eGFP
Growth in bacteria
  Bacterial resistance: Ampicillin, 100 μg/mL
  Growth temperature: 37°C
  Growth strain: NEB Stable
  Copy number: High Copy
Gene/Insert
  Gene/Insert name: HIV Gag-MCP-dpol
  Species: Synthetic
  Mutation: pol frameshift sequence recoded
  Promoter: CMV
  Cloning method: Restriction Enzyme; 5′ cloning site unknown (unknown if destroyed); 3′ cloning site unknown (unknown if destroyed)
Terms and licenses: Academic/Nonprofit Terms; Industry Terms: Not Available to Industry
How to cite: pFH2.30_Gag-MCP-dpol-T2A-eGFP was a gift from Michael Elowitz (Addgene plasmid # 205538 ; http://n2t.net/addgene:205538 ; RRID:Addgene_205538)
