[The description below was written by a language model from this plasmid's Addgene catalogue record and pLannotate feature annotations shown in this document.]
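Description:
pFH2.30_Gag-MCP-dpol-T2A-eGFP is a mammalian expression plasmid of about 8 kb built on the pcDNA3.1 backbone. It is maintained in E. coli at high copy through a ColE1/pUC-type origin and selected with ampicillin via the AmpR (β-lactamase) cassette. The backbone also carries an f1 origin and an SV40 promoter-driven neomycin phosphotransferase gene with an SV40 poly(A) signal, which could in principle allow G418 selection in mammalian cells. The catalogue entry, however, lists only eGFP as the marker. Small annotated fragments (bom, lac promoter/operator, lacI, ble and a short HIV-1 5' LTR match near the CMV promoter) appear to be backbone remnants or partial matches rather than functional parts.

The payload is a single open reading frame driven by the CMV immediate early enhancer and promoter and terminated by the bGH polyadenylation signal. A T7 promoter lies just upstream of the coding region. HIV-1 Gag (annotated against the HXB2 isolate, including the p6 region involved in budding) is fused directly to the bacteriophage MS2 coat protein (MCP), which binds a specific RNA hairpin. According to the record, the pol frameshift sequence has been recoded ("dpol"), which should prevent ribosomal frameshifting into pol. The name indicates a T2A peptide between the fusion and eGFP; it is not separately annotated but would fit the short gap before the GFP coding sequence. This arrangement would yield fluorescent protein as a separate product that reports on transfected, expressing cells.

The stated purpose is simply expression of this fusion, and the associated publication concerns engineered RNA export from living cells. This is consistent with Gag driving particle assembly and budding while MCP recruits RNAs tagged with MS2 hairpins, although the record does not describe the cargo RNA.
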