Features (pLannotate 1.2.2; 22 found; start..end, strand, type, name):
     28..80      -  misc_feature   bom (fragment): basis of mobility region from pBR322
    235..614     +  enhancer       CMV enhancer: human cytomegalovirus immediate early enhancer
    615..818     +  promoter       CMV promoter: human cytomegalovirus (CMV) immediate early promoter
    814..847     +  LTR            5' LTR (truncated) (fragment): truncated 5' long terminal repeat (LTR) from HIV-1
    863..881     +  promoter       T7 promoter: promoter for bacteriophage T7 RNA polymerase
    929..2428    +  CDS            gag: GAG_HV1H2 - Experimental evidence at protein level: Swiss-Prot protein existence level 1. [p6-gag]: Plays a role in budding of the assembled particle by interacting with the host class E VPS proteins TSG101 and PDCD6IP/AIP1. From Human immunodeficiency virus type 1 group M subtype B (isolate HXB2) (HIV-1).
   2429..2815    +  CDS            CAPSD_BPMS2: Experimental evidence at protein level: Swiss-Prot protein existence level 1. Acts as a translational repressor of viral replicase synthesis late in infection. This latter function is the result of capsid protein interaction with an RNA hairpin which contains the replicase ribosome-binding site. From Escherichia phage MS2 (Bacteriophage MS2).
   2879..3592    +  CDS            GFP (S65T): GFP (S65T) is a basic (constitutively fluorescent) green fluorescent protein published in 1995, derived from Aequorea victoria.
   3627..3851    +  polyA_signal   bGH poly(A) signal: bovine growth hormone polyadenylation signal
   3855..3876    +  promoter       SV40 promoter (fragment): SV40 enhancer and early promoter
   3897..4325    +  rep_origin     f1 ori (sequence partly withheld): f1 bacteriophage origin of replication; arrow indicates direction of (+) strand synthesis
   4339..4668    +  promoter       SV40 promoter: SV40 enhancer and early promoter
   4735..5526    +  CDS            neo: KKA2_KLEPN - Also known as kan, nptII. Experimental evidence at protein level: Swiss-Prot protein existence level 1. Resistance to kanamycin, neomycin, paromomycin, ribostamycin, butirosin and gentamicin B. From Klebsiella pneumoniae.
   5550..5708    +  CDS            ble (fragment): BLE_KLEPN - Experimental evidence at protein level: Swiss-Prot protein existence level 1. Binding protein with a strong affinity to the bleomycin family of antibiotics. Binds to CL990; an antimitotic-antibiotic compound. From Klebsiella pneumoniae.
   5703..5824    +  polyA_signal   SV40 poly(A) signal: SV40 polyadenylation signal
   5897..5913    -  protein_bind   lac operator: The lac repressor binds to the lac operator to inhibit transcription in E. coli. This inhibition can be relieved by adding lactose or isopropyl-β-D-thiogalactopyranoside (IPTG). lac repressor encoded by lacI
   5921..5951    -  promoter       lac promoter: promoter for the E. coli lac operon
   5966..5987    -  protein_bind   CAP binding site: CAP binding activates transcription in the presence of cAMP. E. coli catabolite activator protein
   6000..6092    -  CDS            lacI (fragment): lac repressor; lacI; The lac repressor binds to the lac operator to inhibit transcription in E. coli. This inhibition can be relieved by adding lactose or isopropyl-β-D-thiogalactopyranoside (IPTG).
   6275..6863    -  rep_origin     ori: high-copy-number ColE1/pMB1/pBR322/pUC origin of replication
   7034..7894    -  CDS            AmpR: β-lactamase; bla; confers resistance to ampicillin, carbenicillin, and related antibiotics
   7895..7999    -  promoter       AmpR promoter: bla
>Addgene plasmid #205538 | pFH2.30_Gag-MCP-dpol-T2A-eGFP | addgene full sequence | sequence record 408787 | Addgene NGS Result
GACGGATCGGGAGATCTCCCGATCCCCTATGGTGCACTCTCAGTACAATCTGCTCTGATGCCGCATAGTT
AAGCCAGTATCTGCTCCCTGCTTGTGTGTTGGAGGTCGCTGAGTAGTGCGCGAGCAAAATTTAAGCTACA
ACAAGGCAAGGCTTGACCGACAATTGCATGAAGAATCTGCTTAGGGTTAGGCGTTTTGCGCTGCTTCGCG
ATGTACGGGCCAGATATACGCGTTGACATTGATTATTGACTAGTTATTAATAGTAATCAATTACGGGGTC
ATTAGTTCATAGCCCATATATGGAGTTCCGCGTTACATAACTTACGGTAAATGGCCCGCCTGGCTGACCG
CCCAACGACCCCCGCCCATTGACGTCAATAATGACGTATGTTCCCATAGTAACGCCAATAGGGACTTTCC
ATTGACGTCAATGGGTGGAGTATTTACGGTAAACTGCCCACTTGGCAGTACATCAAGTGTATCATATGCC
AAGTACGCCCCCTATTGACGTCAATGACGGTAAATGGCCCGCCTGGCATTATGCCCAGTACATGACCTTA
TGGGACTTTCCTACTTGGCAGTACATCTACGTATTAGTCATCGCTATTACCATGGTGATGCGGTTTTGGC
AGTACATCAATGGGCGTGGATAGCGGTTTGACTCACGGGGATTTCCAAGTCTCCACCCCATTGACGTCAA
TGGGAGTTTGTTTTGGCACCAAAATCAACGGGACTTTCCAAAATGTCGTAACAACTCCGCCCCATTGACG
CAAATGGGCGGTAGGCGTGTACGGTGGGAGGTCTATATAAGCAGAGCTCTCTGGCTAACTAGAGAACCCA
CTGCTTACTGGCTTATCGAAATTAATACGACTCACTATAGGGAGACCCAAGCTGGCTAGCGTTTAAACTT
AAGCTTGGTACCGCCACCATGGGTGCGAGAGCGTCAGTATTAAGCGGGGGAGAATTAGATCGATGGGAAA
AAATTCGGTTAAGGCCAGGGGGAAAGAAGAAGTACAAGCTAAAGCACATCGTATGGGCAAGCAGGGAGCT
AGAACGATTCGCAGTTAATCCTGGCCTGTTAGAAACATCAGAAGGCTGTAGACAAATACTGGGACAGCTA
CAACCATCCCTTCAGACAGGATCAGAGGAGCTTCGATCACTATACAACACAGTAGCAACCCTCTATTGTG
TGCACCAGCGGATCGAGATCAAGGACACCAAGGAAGCTTTAGACAAGATAGAGGAAGAGCAAAACAAGTC
CAAGAAGAAGGCCCAGCAGGCAGCAGCTGACACAGGACACAGCAATCAGGTCAGCCAAAATTACCCTATA
GTGCAGAACATCCAGGGGCAAATGGTACATCAGGCCATATCACCTAGAACTTTAAATGCATGGGTAAAAG
TAGTAGAAGAGAAGGCTTTCAGCCCAGAAGTGATACCCATGTTTTCAGCATTATCAGAAGGAGCCACCCC
ACAGGACCTGAACACGATGTTGAACACCGTGGGGGGACATCAAGCAGCCATGCAAATGTTAAAAGAGACC
ATCAATGAGGAAGCTGCAGAATGGGATAGAGTGCATCCAGTGCATGCAGGGCCTATTGCACCAGGCCAGA
TGAGAGAACCAAGGGGAAGTGACATAGCAGGAACTACTAGTACCCTTCAGGAACAAATAGGATGGATGAC
AAATAATCCACCTATCCCAGTAGGAGAGATCTACAAGAGGTGGATAATCCTGGGATTGAACAAGATCGTG
AGGATGTATAGCCCTACCAGCATTCTGGACATAAGACAAGGACCAAAAGAACCCTTTAGAGACTATGTAG
ACCGGTTCTATAAAACTCTAAGAGCGGAACAAGCTTCACAGGAGGTAAAAAATTGGATGACAGAAACCTT
GTTGGTCCAAAATGCGAACCCAGATTGTAAGACCATCCTGAAGGCTCTCGGCCCAGCGGCTACACTAGAA
GAAATGATGACAGCATGTCAGGGAGTAGGAGGACCCGGCCATAAGGCAAGAGTTTTGGCTGAAGCAATGA
GCCAAGTAACAAATTCAGCTACCATAATGATGCAGAGAGGCAATTTTAGGAACCAAAGAAAGATTGTTAA
GTGTTTCAATTGTGGCAAAGAAGGGCACACAGCCAGAAATTGCAGGGCCCCTAGGAAAAAGGGCTGTTGG
AAATGTGGAAAGGAAGGACACCAAATGAAAGATTGTACTGAGAGACAGGCTAACTTTCTGGGGAAAATTT
GGCCCAGCTACAAAGGTAGGCCGGGAAATTTCCTGCAATCAAGACCAGAGCCAACAGCCCCACCAGAAGA
GAGCTTCAGGTCTGGGGTAGAGACAACAACTCCCCCTCAGAAGCAGGAGCCGATAGACAAGGAACTGTAT
CCTTTAACTTCCCTCAGATCACTCTTTGGCAACGACCCCTCGTCACAAGCTTCAAACTTTACTCAGTTCG
TGCTCGTGGACAATGGTGGGACAGGGGATGTGACAGTGGCTCCTTCTAATTTCGCTAATGGGGTGGCAGA
GTGGATCAGCTCCAACTCACGGAGCCAGGCCTACAAGGTGACATGCAGCGTCAGGCAGTCTAGTGCCCAG
AAGAGAAAGTATACCATCAAGGTGGAGGTCCCCAAAGTGGCTACCCAGACAGTGGGCGGAGTCGAACTGC
CTGTCGCCGCTTGGAGGTCCTACCTGAACATGGAGCTCACTATCCCAATTTTCGCTACCAATTCTGACTG
TGAACTCATCGTGAAGGCAATGCAGGGGCTCCTCAAAGACGGTAATCCTATCCCTTCCGCCATCGCCGCT
AACTCAGGTATCTACGGATCGGGAGAGGGCAGAGGAAGTCTGCTAACATGCGGTGACGTCGAGGAGAATC
CTGGCCCAATGAGCAAGGGCGAGGAGCTGTTCACCGGGGTGGTGCCCATCCTGGTCGAGCTGGACGGCGA
CGTAAACGGCCACAAGTTCAGCGTGTCCGGCGAGGGCGAGGGCGATGCCACCTACGGCAAGCTGACCCTG
AAGTTCATCTGCACCACCGGCAAGCTGCCCGTGCCCTGGCCCACCCTCGTGACCACCCTGACCTACGGCG
TGCAGTGCTTCAGCCGCTACCCCGACCACATGAAGCAGCACGACTTCTTCAAGTCCGCCATGCCCGAAGG
CTACGTCCAGGAGCGCACCATCTTCTTCAAGGACGACGGCAACTACAAGACCCGCGCCGAGGTGAAGTTC
GAGGGCGACACCCTGGTGAACCGCATCGAGCTGAAGGGCATCGACTTCAAGGAGGACGGCAACATCCTGG
GGCACAAGCTGGAGTACAACTACAACAGCCACAACGTCTATATCATGGCCGACAAGCAGAAGAACGGCAT
CAAGGTGAACTTCAAGATCCGCCACAACATCGAGGACGGCAGCGTGCAGCTCGCCGACCACTACCAGCAG
AACACCCCCATCGGCGACGGCCCCGTGCTGCTGCCCGACAACCACTACCTGAGCACCCAGTCCGCCCTGA
GCAAAGACCCCAACGAGAAGCGCGATCACATGGTCCTGCTGGAGTTCGTGACCGCCGCCGGGATCACTCA
CGGCATGGACGAGCTGTACAAGTAAGGGCCCGTTTAAACCCGCTGATCAGCCTCGACTGTGCCTTCTAGT
TGCCAGCCATCTGTTGTTTGCCCCTCCCCCGTGCCTTCCTTGACCCTGGAAGGTGCCACTCCCACTGTCC
TTTCCTAATAAAATGAGGAAATTGCATCGCATTGTCTGAGTAGGTGTCATTCTATTCTGGGGGGTGGGGT
GGGGCAGGACAGCAAGGGGGAGGATTGGGAAGACAATAGCAGGCATGCTGGGGATGCGGTGGGCTCTATG
GCTTCTGAGGCGGAAAGAACCAGCTGGGGCTCTAGGGGGTATCCCC
[124 nt withheld, positions 3897-4020]
C
[91 nt withheld, positions 4022-4112]
A
[49 nt withheld, positions 4114-4162]
CCTTTGACGTTGGAGTCCACGTTCTTT
[37 nt withheld, positions 4190-4226]
ACCCTATCTCGGTCTATTCTTTTGATTTATAAGGGATTTTGCCGATTTCGGCCTATTGGTTAAAAAATGA
GCTGATTTAACAAAAATTTAACGCGAATTAATTCTGTGGAATGTGTGTCAGTTAGGGTGTGGAAAGTCCC
CAGGCTCCCCAGCAGGCAGAAGTATGCAAAGCATGCATCTCAATTAGTCAGCAACCAGGTGTGGAAAGTC
CCCAGGCTCCCCAGCAGGCAGAAGTATGCAAAGCATGCATCTCAATTAGTCAGCAACCATAGTCCCGCCC
CTAACTCCGCCCATCCCGCCCCTAACTCCGCCCAGTTCCGCCCATTCTCCGCCCCATGGCTGACTAATTT
TTTTTATTTATGCAGAGGCCGAGGCCGCCTCTGCCTCTGAGCTATTCCAGAAGTAGTGAGGAGGCTTTTT
TGGAGGCCTAGGCTTTTGCAAAAAGCTCCCGGGAGCTTGTATATCCATTTTCGGATCTGATCAAGAGACA
GGATGAGGATCGTTTCGCATGATTGAACAAGATGGATTGCACGCAGGTTCTCCGGCCGCTTGGGTGGAGA
GGCTATTCGGCTATGACTGGGCACAACAGACAATCGGCTGCTCTGATGCCGCCGTGTTCCGGCTGTCAGC
GCAGGGGCGCCCGGTTCTTTTTGTCAAGACCGACCTGTCCGGTGCCCTGAATGAACTGCAGGACGAGGCA
GCGCGGCTATCGTGGCTGGCCACGACGGGCGTTCCTTGCGCAGCTGTGCTCGACGTTGTCACTGAAGCGG
GAAGGGACTGGCTGCTATTGGGCGAAGTGCCGGGGCAGGATCTCCTGTCATCTCACCTTGCTCCTGCCGA
GAAAGTATCCATCATGGCTGATGCAATGCGGCGGCTGCATACGCTTGATCCGGCTACCTGCCCATTCGAC
CACCAAGCGAAACATCGCATCGAGCGAGCACGTACTCGGATGGAAGCCGGTCTTGTCGATCAGGATGATC
TGGACGAAGAGCATCAGGGGCTCGCGCCAGCCGAACTGTTCGCCAGGCTCAAGGCGCGCATGCCCGACGG
CGAGGATCTCGTCGTGACCCATGGCGATGCCTGCTTGCCGAATATCATGGTGGAAAATGGCCGCTTTTCT
GGATTCATCGACTGTGGCCGGCTGGGTGTGGCGGACCGCTATCAGGACATAGCGTTGGCTACCCGTGATA
TTGCTGAAGAGCTTGGCGGCGAATGGGCTGACCGCTTCCTCGTGCTTTACGGTATCGCCGCTCCCGATTC
GCAGCGCATCGCCTTCTATCGCCTTCTTGACGAGTTCTTCTGAGCGGGACTCTGGGGTTCGAAATGACCG
ACCAAGCGACGCCCAACCTGCCATCACGAGATTTCGATTCCACCGCCGCCTTCTATGAAAGGTTGGGCTT
CGGAATCGTTTTCCGGGACGCCGGCTGGATGATCCTCCAGCGCGGGGATCTCATGCTGGAGTTCTTCGCC
CACCCCAACTTGTTTATTGCAGCTTATAATGGTTACAAATAAAGCAATAGCATCACAAATTTCACAAATA
AAGCATTTTTTTCACTGCATTCTAGTTGTGGTTTGTCCAAACTCATCAATGTATCTTATCATGTCTGTAT
ACCGTCGACCTCTAGCTAGAGCTTGGCGTAATCATGGTCATAGCTGTTTCCTGTGTGAAATTGTTATCCG
CTCACAATTCCACACAACATACGAGCCGGAAGCATAAAGTGTAAAGCCTGGGGTGCCTAATGAGTGAGCT
AACTCACATTAATTGCGTTGCGCTCACTGCCCGCTTTCCAGTCGGGAAACCTGTCGTGCCAGCTGCATTA
ATGAATCGGCCAACGCGCGGGGAGAGGCGGTTTGCGTATTGGGCGCTCTTCCGCTTCCTCGCTCACTGAC
TCGCTGCGCTCGGTCGTTCGGCTGCGGCGAGCGGTATCAGCTCACTCAAAGGCGGTAATACGGTTATCCA
CAGAATCAGGGGATAACGCAGGAAAGAACATGTGAGCAAAAGGCCAGCAAAAGGCCAGGAACCGTAAAAA
GGCCGCGTTGCTGGCGTTTTTCCATAGGCTCCGCCCCCCTGACGAGCATCACAAAAATCGACGCTCAAGT
CAGAGGTGGCGAAACCCGACAGGACTATAAAGATACCAGGCGTTTCCCCCTGGAAGCTCCCTCGTGCGCT
CTCCTGTTCCGACCCTGCCGCTTACCGGATACCTGTCCGCCTTTCTCCCTTCGGGAAGCGTGGCGCTTTC
TCATAGCTCACGCTGTAGGTATCTCAGTTCGGTGTAGGTCGTTCGCTCCAAGCTGGGCTGTGTGCACGAA
CCCCCCGTTCAGCCCGACCGCTGCGCCTTATCCGGTAACTATCGTCTTGAGTCCAACCCGGTAAGACACG
ACTTATCGCCACTGGCAGCAGCCACTGGTAACAGGATTAGCAGAGCGAGGTATGTAGGCGGTGCTACAGA
GTTCTTGAAGTGGTGGCCTAACTACGGCTACACTAGAAGAACAGTATTTGGTATCTGCGCTCTGCTGAAG
CCAGTTACCTTCGGAAAAAGAGTTGGTAGCTCTTGATCCGGCAAACAAACCACCGCTGGTAGCGGTGGTT
TTTTTGTTTGCAAGCAGCAGATTACGCGCAGAAAAAAAGGATCTCAAGAAGATCCTTTGATCTTTTCTAC
GGGGTCTGACGCTCAGTGGAACGAAAACTCACGTTAAGGGATTTTGGTCATGAGATTATCAAAAAGGATC
TTCACCTAGATCCTTTTAAATTAAAAATGAAGTTTTAAATCAATCTAAAGTATATATGAGTAAACTTGGT
CTGACAGTTACCAATGCTTAATCAGTGAGGCACCTATCTCAGCGATCTGTCTATTTCGTTCATCCATAGT
TGCCTGACTCCCCGTCGTGTAGATAACTACGATACGGGAGGGCTTACCATCTGGCCCCAGTGCTGCAATG
ATACCGCGAGACCCACGCTCACCGGCTCCAGATTTATCAGCAATAAACCAGCCAGCCGGAAGGGCCGAGC
GCAGAAGTGGTCCTGCAACTTTATCCGCCTCCATCCAGTCTATTAATTGTTGCCGGGAAGCTAGAGTAAG
TAGTTCGCCAGTTAATAGTTTGCGCAACGTTGTTGCCATTGCTACAGGCATCGTGGTGTCACGCTCGTCG
TTTGGTATGGCTTCATTCAGCTCCGGTTCCCAACGATCAAGGCGAGTTACATGATCCCCCATGTTGTGCA
AAAAAGCGGTTAGCTCCTTCGGTCCTCCGATCGTTGTCAGAAGTAAGTTGGCCGCAGTGTTATCACTCAT
GGTTATGGCAGCACTGCATAATTCTCTTACTGTCATGCCATCCGTAAGATGCTTTTCTGTGACTGGTGAG
TACTCAACCAAGTCATTCTGAGAATAGTGTATGCGGCGACCGAGTTGCTCTTGCCCGGCGTCAATACGGG
ATAATACCGCGCCACATAGCAGAACTTTAAAAGTGCTCATCATTGGAAAACGTTCTTCGGGGCGAAAACT
CTCAAGGATCTTACCGCTGTTGAGATCCAGTTCGATGTAACCCACTCGTGCACCCAACTGATCTTCAGCA
TCTTTTACTTTCACCAGCGTTTCTGGGTGAGCAAAAACAGGAAGGCAAAATGCCGCAAAAAAGGGAATAA
GGGCGACACGGAAATGTTGAATACTCATACTCTTCCTTTTTCAATATTATTGAAGCATTTATCAGGGTTA
TTGTCTCATGAGCGGATACATATTTGAATGTATTTAGAAAAATAAACAAATAGGGGTTCCGCGCACATTT
CCCCGAAAAGTGCCACCTGACGTC
